>Addgene plasmid #220961 | 1203W-CMV-Cas7.1-7.2-bGHpolyA | addgene full sequence | sequence record 437427 | Addgene NGS Result
TTGAGATCCTTTTTTTCTGCGCGTAATCTGCTGCTTGCAAACAAAAAAACCACCGCTACCAGCGGTGGTT
TGTTTGCCGGATCAAGAGCTACCAACTCTTTTTCCGAAGGTAACTGGCTTCAGCAGAGCGCAGATACCAA
ATACTGTTCTTCTAGTGTAGCCGTAGTTAGGCCACCACTTCAAGAACTCTGTAGCACCGCCTACATACCT
CGCTCTGCTAATCCTGTTACCAGTGGCTGCTGCCAGTGGCGATAAGTCGTGTCTTACCGGGTTGGACTCA
AGACGATAGTTACCGGATAAGGCGCAGCGGTCGGGCTGAACGGGGGGTTCGTGCACACAGCCCAGCTTGG
AGCGAACGACCTACACCGAACTGAGATACCTACAGCGTGAGCTATGAGAAAGCGCCACGCTTCCCGAAGG
GAGAAAGGCGGACAGGTATCCGGTAAGCGGCAGGGTCGGAACAGGAGAGCGCACGAGGGAGCTTCCAGGG
GGAAACGCCTGGTATCTTTATAGTCCTGTCGGGTTTCGCCACCTCTGACTTGAGCGTCGATTTTTGTGAT
GCTCGTCAGGGGGGCGGAGCCTATGGAAAAACGCCAGCAACGCGGCCTTTTTACGGTTCCTGGCCTTTTG
CTGGCCTTTTGCTCACATGTTCTTTCCTGCGTTATCCCCTGATTCTGTGGATAACCGTATTACCGCCTTT
GAGTGAGCTGATACCGCTCGCCGCAGCCGAACGACCGAGCGCAGCGAGTCAGTGAGCGAGGAAGCGGAAG
AGCGCCCAATACGCAAACCGCCTCTTCCCGCGCGTTGGCCGATTCATTAATGCAGCTGGCACGACAGGTT
TCCCGACTGGAAAGCGGGCAGTGAGCGCAACGCAATTAATGTGAGTTAGCTCACTCATTAGGCATCCTAG
GCTTTACACTTTATGCTTCCGGCTCGTATGTTGTGTGGAATTGTGAGCGGATAACAATTTCACACAGGAA
ACAGCTATGACCATGATTACGCCAAGCTCTAGCTAGAGGTCGACGGTATCGAGCCCCAGCTGGTTCTTTC
CGCCTCAGAAGCCATAGAGCCCACCGCATCCCCAGCATGCCTGCTATTGTCTTCCCAATCCTCCCCCTTG
CTGTCCTGCCCCACCCCACCCCCCAGAATAGAATGACACCTACTCAGACAATGCGATGCAATTTCCTCAT
TTTATTAGGAAAGGACAGTGGGAGTGGCACCTTCCAGGGTCAAGGAAGGCACGGGGGAGGGGCAAACAAC
AGATGGCTGGCAACTAGAAGGCACAGTCGAGGCTGATCAGCGGGTTTAAACTCAATGGTGATGGTGATGA
TGACCGGTTTAATCCAGCGTTTCATATTTAGCATTTTCCATCCGGAATCGGCCCTTCCCGGTTGAGGCAG
CGCCACTCATGAATGCCTGCCCCTCAGCCCACCATTTCAACACCGTTTTCAGTGCATCGGGCAGCCCATC
TTCAGAGCCCCGGTACCGGAGTTGAAATGGAAAGACAATCCCCTCGGGGGCTACTTCCATATTAAACAGG
GCACCTTCCGCAACCGTGCCTGTGAAGGGATTAATGCGGGTACGATGCCTTATTTCTGGCGGGGCATTGT
ACTCACTGCGCGCATCCATCACCGTGATCCCTCTCATAATCCTACACGTCTTACACATGCATGGCCGTCC
ACCCAACTCAGCATTGCATGGGCTATCAAAATAGGTTTGAAGATCTCGACGGAGTATACCTCGCACGGCG
CTTCTTGGCAGTCTATACTTGTTATCGGGAGTGAGGAGTACTTGCAGTGCGGTTTGTTTTGCATCTTCGT
CTATCGCTCCGAAGAAGAAGGGCGTTTTAGCGACCAGTTCGCCGCATACCACAGTTTCTTTCAACACAGA
TCCGATTGACACAGACCGGCTCTTTTCAAGCCGATCGGGCTTTCCATGGAATTCAGCATCGCCCAGTATT
CTCCGAGTAATTTTCAGGCCGCCACTCATGTCTTTACTCTTGAGGTACAGCGCTTCACCCAGCTTCTCGC
AGAATTCTCTCCATTTTCCGGCATTCTTGAGTTCCTTGGTGTCTGCTGAGGTCGTAAGGATTTGCCTAAT
AGTGACAGAGTTTTCGTCTTTCTTCTTCTTGCCGATATCCCAGAGGTAATGGTCATCCTTCCCGTCATGA
TCCTTTGGCAAGCCAGCGACAAGTTTACTAGAGCGGCGGAGTGAACGAATAGCATCAGCAAGCAGGCGGG
TATATTCGGTTTTCTTATTATCGTCCAGAATGCTAATAATTTGCTCTGCGGTCTTTTCAGCGAGATTAGC
ATTCGGTTCTGCTTGGACATTTTCGGTTTGTTTCCCACTATCGGCTGCTGGTGTATATTCATCGAACCTG
ATTACGCACAGAGCTCCACACAGCCGATCCGTAAACTTGAGAGAATCACAGAGCAGTTTCCTGGCTTCAG
CGCTGACTTTATTATCTATGGTAATCTCCCCTTCGAAGCGGGGAAACCTAGTATGGTCGACTTCGTAAGC
CTTAAAGAAGTCATGGGCCTTACCGGATTTGAAATCGACCCTGTTAAGTACCCGTTGGCTGCCTATAGCT
TTTGGCCCGTCGAAATCGGGCTTCCCTGGAAGGGAAAGATTGCCAAAATGAATACGAAAGCGCCAATCCT
TCTTCTCAGCCTTCTTTCCATCGTTACCGGATCTCCCGAGAAGTTCGCAAAACGGGCAGTAAGTTTCAGC
GTTATCTGGACAGGGGTTCTTATCGGTCCAACGAAGGGTGGACCGCTGCCTCAATTGCAGCAACCTGTCT
TTATCTTCCGTATCAAATTTCCCAGGACAACATGTCTTTTCGCTAATTTTCCCATCACTCAATGTCAGCA
GGTTTTCCGCGCTTCTAATTACTGCGGACCGCAGCAATGTCCCAGTTATGTAAGGCCGCCCTTTTGTGTT
ATCCTTCTTATTTCTATGCCATCTTGCAAAAGCTTGGCCGCGAACAAATTCCTTGTTGTTCTTGTTTCGC
CTAGTGCTTTCCTGCCATTTGGTCATCCGAAACGGCTCGAGGAATTCAATTGAAATCTTCATAGTAGTCG
TCATGCGGCCGCGGATCTCTAGCGGATCTGACGGTTCACTAAACCAGCTCTGCTTATATAGACCTCCCAC
CGTACACGCCTACCGCCCATTTGCGTCAATGGGGCGGAGTTGTTACGACATTTTGGAAAGTCCCGTTGAT
TTTGGTGCCAAAACAAACTCCCATTGACGTCAATGGGGTGGAGACTTGGAAATCCCCGTGAGTCAAACCG
CTATCCACGCCCATTGATGTACTGCCAAAACCGCATCACCATGGTAATAGCGATGACTAATACGTAGATG
TACTGCCAAGTAGGAAAGTCCCATAAGGTCATGTACTGGGCATAATGCCAGGCGGGCCATTTACCGTCAT
TGACGTCAATAGGGGGCGTACTTGGCATATGATACACTTGATGTACTGCCAAGTGGGCAGTTTACCGTAA
ATACTCCACCCATTGACGTCAATGGAAAGTCCCTATTGGCGTTACTATGGGAACATACGTCATTATTGAC
GTCAATGGGCGGGGGTCGTTGGGCGGTCAGCCAGGCGGGCCATTTACCGTAAGTTATGTAACGCGGAACT
CCATATATGGGCTATGAACTAATGACCCCGTAATTGATTACTATTAATAACTAGTCAATAATCAATGTCA
ACGCGTATATCTGGCCCGTACATCGCGAAGCAGCGCAAAACGCCTAACCCTAAGCAGATTCTTCATGCAA
TTGTCGGTCAAGCCTTGCCTTGTTGTAGCTTAAATTTTGCTCGCGCACTACTCAGCGACCTCCAACACAC
AAGCAGGGAGCAGATACTGGCTTAACTATGCGGCATCAGAGCAGATTGTACTGAGAGTCGACCCTAGGGG
ATCGGGAGATCGATCTCCCGATCCGTCGACGTCAGGTGGCACTTTTCGGGGAAATGTGCGCGGAACCCCT
ATTTGTTTATTTTTCTAAATACATTCAAATATGTATCCGCTCATGAGACAATAACCCTGATAAATGCTTC
AATAATATTGAAAAAGGAAGAGTATGAGTATTCAACATTTCCGTGTCGCCCTTATTCCCTTTTTTGCGGC
ATTTTGCCTTCCTGTTTTTGCTCACCCAGAAACGCTGGTGAAAGTAAAAGATGCTGAAGATCAGTTGGGT
GCACGAGTGGGTTACATCGAACTGGATCTCAACAGCGGTAAGATCCTTGAGAGTTTTCGCCCCGAAGAAC
GTTTTCCAATGATGAGCACTTTTAAAGTTCTGCTATGTGGCGCGGTATTATCCCGTATTGACGCCGGGCA
AGAGCAACTCGGTCGCCGCATACACTATTCTCAGAATGACTTGGTTGAGTACTCACCAGTCACAGAAAAG
CATCTTACGGATGGCATGACAGTAAGAGAATTATGCAGTGCTGCCATAACCATGAGTGATAACACTGCGG
CCAACTTACTTCTGACAACGATCGGAGGACCGAAGGAGCTAACCGCTTTTTTGCACAACATGGGGGATCA
TGTAACTCGCCTTGATCGTTGGGAACCGGAGCTGAATGAAGCCATACCAAACGACGAGCGTGACACCACG
ATGCCTGTAGCAATGGCAACAACGTTGCGCAAACTATTAACTGGCGAACTACTTACTCTAGCTTCCCGGC
AACAATTAATAGACTGGATGGAGGCGGATAAAGTTGCAGGACCACTTCTGCGCTCGGCCCTTCCGGCTGG
CTGGTTTATTGCTGATAAATCTGGAGCCGGTGAGCGTGGGTCTCGCGGTATCATTGCAGCACTGGGGCCA
GATGGTAAGCCCTCCCGTATCGTAGTTATCTACACGACGGGGAGTCAGGCAACTATGGATGAACGAAATA
GACAGATCGCTGAGATAGGTGCCTCACTGATTAAGCATTGGTAACTGTCAGACCAAGTTTACTCATATAT
ACTTTAGATTGATTTAAAACTTCATTTTTAATTTAAAAGGATCTAGGTGAAGATCCTTTTTGATAATCTC
ATGACCAAAATCCCTTAACGTGAGTTTTCGTTCCACTGAGTGTCAGACCCCGTAGAAAAGATCAAAGGAT
CTTC
Features (pLannotate 1.2.2; 13 found; start..end, strand, type, name):
      1..589     +  rep_origin     ori: high-copy-number ColE1/pMB1/pBR322/pUC origin of replication
    772..864     +  CDS            lacI (fragment): lac repressor; lacI; The lac repressor binds to the lac operator to inhibit transcription in E. coli. This inhibition can be relieved by adding lactose or isopropyl-β-D-thiogalactopyranoside (IPTG).
    877..898     +  protein_bind   CAP binding site: CAP binding activates transcription in the presence of cAMP. E. coli catabolite activator protein
    913..943     +  promoter       lac promoter: promoter for the E. coli lac operon
    951..967     +  protein_bind   lac operator: The lac repressor binds to the lac operator to inhibit transcription in E. coli. This inhibition can be relieved by adding lactose or isopropyl-β-D-thiogalactopyranoside (IPTG). lac repressor encoded by lacI
   1016..1032    -  misc_feature   MCS (fragment): pBluescript multiple cloning site
   1037..1058    -  promoter       SV40 promoter (fragment): SV40 enhancer and early promoter
   1062..1286    -  polyA_signal   bGH poly(A) signal: bovine growth hormone polyadenylation signal
   3126..3329    -  promoter       CMV promoter: human cytomegalovirus (CMV) immediate early promoter
   3330..3709    -  enhancer       CMV enhancer: human cytomegalovirus immediate early enhancer
   3864..3908    +  misc_feature   bom (fragment): basis of mobility region from pBR322
   3979..4083    +  promoter       AmpR promoter: bla
   4084..4944    +  CDS            AmpR: β-lactamase; bla; confers resistance to ampicillin, carbenicillin, and related antibiotics
