[The description below was written by a language model from this plasmid's Addgene catalogue record and pLannotate feature annotations shown in this document.]
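Description:
1203W-CMV-Cas7.1-7.2-bGHpolyA is a mammalian expression plasmid of about 5.1 kb, built on a pCMV backbone and classed as a CRISPR vector. It is propagated in E. coli through a high-copy ColE1/pUC-type origin and selected with ampicillin via the β-lactamase gene under its own promoter. Leftover cloning-vector elements sit next to the origin: a lacI fragment, a CAP binding site, the lac promoter and operator, a piece of a pBluescript multiple cloning site, and short fragments of an SV40 promoter and the pBR322 bom region. These appear to be backbone remnants and do not look like working parts of the expression unit.

The payload is a single cassette on the reverse strand. The human cytomegalovirus immediate early enhancer and promoter drive a truncated form of the type III-E CRISPR effector DiCas7-11, and the transcript ends at a bovine growth hormone polyadenylation signal. According to the record, the open reading frame keeps only the Cas7.1, Linker 1, Cas11, Linker 2 and Cas7.2 domains of the effector and is deactivated, although the inactivating changes are not specified. The automated annotation does not label this coding sequence. It presumably lies in the unannotated stretch of about 1.8 kb between the CMV promoter and the poly(A) signal. No epitope tags, localization signals, guide RNA cassette or mammalian selection marker are annotated or described.

The design suits strong constitutive expression of this shortened, catalytically inactive Cas7-11 fragment after transfection into mammalian cells, for example to compare truncated variants of the effector. The record does not state a specific application.
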