Addgene plasmid #220961: 1203W-CMV-Cas7.1-7.2-bGHpolyA
Purpose: Effector expresses Cas7.1, Linker1, Cas11, Linker 2, and Cas7.2 domains from DiCas7-11, deactivated (truncated from DiCas7-11 effector)
Depositing lab: Omar Akbari. Depositing organization: University of California, San Diego (UCSD).
Backbone
  Vector backbone: pCMV
  Vector type: Mammalian Expression, CRISPR
Growth in bacteria
  Bacterial resistance: Ampicillin, 100 μg/mL
  Growth temperature: 37°C
  Growth strain: DH5alpha
  Copy number: Unknown
Gene/Insert
  Gene/Insert name: Truncated DiCas7-11
Terms and licenses: Academic/Nonprofit Terms; Industry Terms: Not Available to Industry
How to cite: 1203W-CMV-Cas7.1-7.2-bGHpolyA was a gift from Omar Akbari (Addgene plasmid # 220961 ; http://n2t.net/addgene:220961 ; RRID:Addgene_220961)
